Addgene plasmid #144794: TFORF3318
Purpose: Lentiviral vector for overexpressing transcription factor ORFs with unique 24-bp barcodes. Barcodes facilitate identification of transcription factors in pooled screens.
Depositing lab: Feng Zhang. Depositing organization: Broad Institute. Publication: A transcription factor atlas of directed differentiation. Joung J, Ma S, Tay T, Geiger-Schuller KR, Kirchgatterer PC, Verdine VK, Guo B, Arias-Garcia MA, Allen WE, Singh A, Kuksenko O, Abudayyeh OO, Gootenberg JS, Fu Z, Macrae RK, Buenrostro JD, Regev A, Zhang F. Cell. 2023 Jan 5;186(1):209-229.e26. doi: 10.1016/j.cell.2022.11.026. PubMed 36608654.
Backbone
  Vector backbone: pLX_TRC317
  Backbone manufacturer: Broad Institute Genetic Perturbation Platform
  Backbone size w/o insert (bp): 8264
  Vector type: Mammalian Expression, Lentiviral
  Selectable markers: Puromycin
Growth in bacteria
  Bacterial resistance: Ampicillin, 100 μg/mL
  Growth temperature: 37°C
  Growth strain: NEB Stable
  Copy number: High Copy
Gene/Insert
  Gene/Insert name: TFCP2
  Species: H. sapiens (human)
  Insert size (bp): 1712
  Entrez Gene: TFCP2 (a.k.a. LBP1C, LSF, LSF1D, SEF, TFCP2C)
  Promoter: EF1a
  Tag / fusion protein: V5 (C terminal on insert)
  Cloning method: Gateway Cloning
  Sequencing primers: 5′ GGGTGGAGACTGAAGTTAGGCCAG; 3′ CACATAGCGTAAAAGGAGCAACATAG
Resource information
  A portion of this plasmid was derived from a plasmid made by: Broad Institute Genetic Perturbation Platform
Terms and licenses: Academic/Nonprofit Terms; Industry Terms: Not Available to Industry
Depositor comments: NM_005653.4 Please test multiple small colonies in case of plasmid recombination. To make this collection available in a timely manner, a portion of this collection was not fully sequenced by Addgene. If an Addgene verified full plasmid sequence is not available, please contact us prior to placing an order to request the full sequence.
How to cite: TFORF3318 was a gift from Feng Zhang (Addgene plasmid # 144794 ; http://n2t.net/addgene:144794 ; RRID:Addgene_144794)
