[The description below was written by a language model from this plasmid's Addgene catalogue record and pLannotate feature annotations shown in this document.]
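Description:
TFORF3318 is a lentiviral mammalian expression plasmid built on the pLX_TRC317 backbone, one member of a barcoded transcription factor ORF collection. It carries the human TFCP2 open reading frame (also known as LSF or LBP1C), introduced by Gateway cloning and therefore flanked by attB1 and attB2 recombination scars. The strong constitutive EF-1α promoter drives the ORF, which is followed by a C-terminal V5 epitope tag for detection. According to the catalogue entry, each construct in the series also carries a unique 24-bp barcode. The feature table does not annotate this element, so its position is not stated. A WPRE downstream of the expression cassette enhances transcript stability and expression.

The viral framework is of the third-generation, self-inactivating type. An RSV promoter fused to a truncated HIV-1 5' LTR drives production of the genomic RNA, followed by the Ψ packaging signal, a gag fragment, the RRE for Rev-dependent nuclear export, and a cPPT/CTS. A ΔU3 3' LTR and an SV40 polyadenylation signal close the unit. Within the proviral region, an SV40 early promoter drives a puromycin N-acetyltransferase gene, allowing selection of transduced cells. In bacteria the plasmid is maintained through a high-copy ColE1/pUC-type origin and ampicillin resistance, and an f1 origin is also present. The depositor notes that the plasmid can recombine during propagation.

The construct is intended for stable overexpression of TFCP2 in mammalian cells. It suits pooled screens in particular, where sequencing the barcodes identifies which transcription factor each cell received, as in studies of directed differentiation.
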