Features (pLannotate 1.2.2; 34 found; start..end, strand, type, name):
      1..1179    +  promoter       EF-1α promoter: strong constitutive promoter for human elongation factor EF-1α
   1200..1217    +  protein_bind   attB1 (fragment): mutant version of attB; core recombination site for the Gateway® BP reaction BP Clonase™
   1223..2728    +  CDS            TFCP2: TFCP2_HUMAN - Also known as LSF, SEF. Experimental evidence at protein level: Swiss-Prot protein existence level 1. Binds a variety of cellular and viral promoters including fibrinogen, alpha-globin, SV40 and HIV-1 promoters. Activation of the alpha-globin promoter in erythroid cells is via synergistic interaction with UBP1 (By similarity). Functions as part of the SSP (stage selector protein) complex. Facilitates the interaction of the gamma-globin genes with enhancer elements contained in the locus control region in fetal erythroid cells. Interacts by binding to the stage selector element (S
   2730..2754    -  protein_bind   attB2: mutant version of attB; recombination site for the Gateway® BP reaction BP Clonase™
   2762..2803    +  CDS            V5 tag: epitope tag from simian virus 5
   2819..2872    +  promoter       U6 promoter (fragment): RNA polymerase III promoter for human U6 snRNA
   2914..3502    +  misc_feature   WPRE: woodchuck hepatitis virus posttranscriptional regulatory element
   3553..3572    +  misc_feature   cPPT/CTS (fragment): central polypurine tract and central termination sequence of HIV-1
   3574..3807    +  LTR            3' LTR (ΔU3): self-inactivating 3' long terminal repeat (LTR) from HIV-1
   3885..4006    +  polyA_signal   SV40 poly(A) signal: SV40 polyadenylation signal
   4046..4181    +  rep_origin     SV40 ori: SV40 origin of replication
   4202..4220    -  promoter       T7 promoter: promoter for bacteriophage T7 RNA polymerase
   4228..4383    +  CDS            lacZα (fragment): LacZα fragment of β-galactosidase; lacZ fragment
   4388..4816    +  rep_origin     f1 ori (sequence partly withheld): f1 bacteriophage origin of replication; arrow indicates direction of (+) strand synthesis
   4869..4973    +  promoter       AmpR promoter: bla
   4974..5834    +  CDS            AmpR: β-lactamase; bla; confers resistance to ampicillin, carbenicillin, and related antibiotics
   6005..6593    +  rep_origin     ori: high-copy-number ColE1/pMB1/pBR322/pUC origin of replication
   6776..6868    +  CDS            lacI (fragment): lac repressor; lacI; The lac repressor binds to the lac operator to inhibit transcription in E. coli. This inhibition can be relieved by adding lactose or isopropyl-β-D-thiogalactopyranoside (IPTG).
   6881..6902    +  protein_bind   CAP binding site: CAP binding activates transcription in the presence of cAMP. E. coli catabolite activator protein
   6917..6947    +  promoter       lac promoter: promoter for the E. coli lac operon
   6955..6971    +  protein_bind   lac operator: The lac repressor binds to the lac operator to inhibit transcription in E. coli. This inhibition can be relieved by adding lactose or isopropyl-β-D-thiogalactopyranoside (IPTG). lac repressor encoded by lacI
   7016..7034    +  promoter       T3 promoter: promoter for bacteriophage T3 RNA polymerase
   7062..7288    +  promoter       RSV promoter: Rous sarcoma virus enhancer/promoter
   7289..7469    +  LTR            5' LTR (truncated): truncated 5' long terminal repeat (LTR) from HIV-1
   7516..7641    +  misc_feature   HIV-1 Ψ: packaging signal of human immunodeficiency virus type 1
   7625..7988    +  CDS            HIV-1 gag (fragment): gag protein from human immunodeficiency virus 1; gag
   8134..8367    +  misc_feature   RRE: The Rev response element (RRE) of HIV-1 allows for Rev-dependent mRNA export from the nucleus to the cytoplasm.
   8744..8770    +  CDS            Rev (fragment): human immunodeficiency virus 1 (HIV-1) Rev protein; rev; enhances nuclear export of unspliced and incompletely spliced viral mRNAs
   8777..8800    +  promoter       SV40 promoter (fragment): SV40 early promoter
   8801..8872    +  promoter       SV40 promoter (fragment): SV40 enhancer and early promoter
   8896..9031    +  rep_origin     SV40 ori: SV40 origin of replication
   9077..9673    +  CDS            PuroR (fragment): puromycin N-acetyltransferase; pac from Streptomyces; confers resistance to puromycin
   9722..9839    +  misc_feature   cPPT/CTS: central polypurine tract and central termination sequence of HIV-1
   9904..9970    +  CDS            small t antigen (fragment): SV40 (simian virus 40) small t antigen
>Addgene plasmid #144794 | TFORF3318 | addgene full sequence | sequence record 353395 | Addgene NGS Result
GGCTCCGGTGCCCGTCAGTGGGCAGAGCGCACATCGCCCACAGTCCCCGAGAAGTTGGGGGGAGGGGTCG
GCAATTGAACCGGTGCCTAGAGAAGGTGGCGCGGGGTAAACTGGGAAAGTGATGTCGTGTACTGGCTCCG
CCTTTTTCCCGAGGGTGGGGGAGAACCGTATATAAGTGCAGTAGTCGCCGTGAACGTTCTTTTTCGCAAC
GGGTTTGCCGCCAGAACACAGGTAAGTGCCGTGTGTGGTTCCCGCGGGCCTGGCCTCTTTACGGGTTATG
GCCCTTGCGTGCCTTGAATTACTTCCACCTGGCTGCAGTACGTGATTCTTGATCCCGAGCTTCGGGTTGG
AAGTGGGTGGGAGAGTTCGAGGCCTTGCGCTTAAGGAGCCCCTTCGCCTCGTGCTTGAGTTGAGGCCTGG
CCTGGGCGCTGGGGCCGCCGCGTGCGAATCTGGTGGCACCTTCGCGCCTGTCTCGCTGCTTTCGATAAGT
CTCTAGCCATTTAAAATTTTTGATGACCTGCTGCGACGCTTTTTTTCTGGCAAGATAGTCTTGTAAATGC
GGGCCAAGATCTGCACACTGGTATTTCGGTTTTTGGGGCCGCGGGCGGCGACGGGGCCCGTGCGTCCCAG
CGCACATGTTCGGCGAGGCGGGGCCTGCGAGCGCGGCCACCGAGAATCGGACGGGGGTAGTCTCAAGCTG
GCCGGCCTGCTCTGGTGCCTGGCCTCGCGCCGCCGTGTATCGCCCCGCCCTGGGCGGCAAGGCTGGCCCG
GTCGGCACCAGTTGCGTGAGCGGAAAGATGGCCGCTTCCCGGCCCTGCTGCAGGGAGCTCAAAATGGAGG
ACGCGGCGCTCGGGAGAGCGGGCGGGTGAGTCACCCACACAAAGGAAAAGGGCCTTTCCGTCCTCAGCCG
TCGCTTCATGTGACTCCACGGAGTACCGGGCGCCGTCCAGGCACCTCGATTAGTTCTCGAGCTTTTGGAG
TACGTCGTCTTTAGGTTGGGGGGAGGGGTTTTATGCGATGGAGTTTCCCCACACTGAGTGGGTGGAGACT
GAAGTTAGGCCAGCTTGGCACTTGATGTAATTCTCCTTGGAATTTGCCCTTTTTGAGTTTGGATCTTGGT
TCATTCTCAAGCCTCAGACAGTGGTTCAAAGTTTTTTTCTTCCATTTCAGGTGTCGTGAGGCTAGCATCG
ATTGATCAACAAGTTTGTACAAAAAAGTTGGCATGGCCTGGGCTCTGAAGCTGCCTCTGGCCGACGAAGT
GATTGAATCCGGGTTGGTGCAGGACTTTGATGCTAGCCTGTCCGGGATCGGCCAGGAACTGGGTGCTGGT
GCCTATAGCATGAGTGATGTCCTTGCATTGCCCATTTTTAAGCAAGAAGAGTCGAGTTTGCCTCCTGATA
ATGAGAATAAAATCCTGCCTTTTCAATATGTGCTTTGTGCTGCTACCTCTCCAGCAGTGAAACTCCATGA
TGAAACCCTAACGTATCTCAATCAAGGACAGTCTTATGAAATTCGAATGCTAGACAATAGGAAACTTGGA
GAACTTCCAGAAATTAATGGCAAATTGGTGAAGAGTATATTCCGTGTGGTGTTCCATGACAGAAGGCTTC
AGTACACTGAGCATCAGCAGCTAGAGGGCTGGAGGTGGAACCGACCTGGAGACAGAATTCTTGACATAGA
TATCCCGATGTCTGTGGGTATAATCGATCCTAGGGCTAATCCAACTCAACTAAATACAGTGGAGTTCCTG
TGGGACCCTGCAAAGAGGACATCTGTGTTTATTCAGGTGCACTGTATTAGCACAGAGTTCACTATGAGGA
AACATGGTGGAGAAAAGGGGGTGCCATTCCGAGTACAAATAGATACCTTCAAGGAGAATGAAAACGGGGA
ATATACTGAGCACTTACACTCGGCCAGCTGCCAGATCAAAGTTTTCAAGCCCAAAGGTGCAGACAGAAAG
CAAAAAACGGATAGGGAAAAAATGGAGAAACGAACACCTCATGAAAAGGAGAAATATCAGCCTTCCTATG
AGACAACCATACTCACAGAGTGTTCTCCATGGCCCGAGATCACGTATGTCAATAACTCCCCATCACCTGG
CTTCAACAGTTCCCATAGCAGTTTTTCTCTTGGGGAAGGAAATGGTTCACCAAACCACCAGCCAGAGCCA
CCCCCTCCAGTCACAGATAACCTCTTACCAACAACCACACCTCAGGAAGCTCAGCAGTGGTTGCATCGAA
ATCGTTTTTCTACATTCACAAGGCTTTTCACAAACTTCTCAGGGGCAGATTTATTGAAATTAACTAGAGA
TGATGTGATCCAAATCTGTGGCCCTGCAGATGGAATCAGACTTTTTAATGCATTAAAAGGCCGGATGGTG
CGTCCAAGGTTAACCATTTATGTTTGTCAGGAATCACTGCAGTTGAGGGAGCAGCAACAACAGCAGCAGC
AACAGCAGCAGAAGCATGAGGATGGAGACTCAAATGGTACTTTCTTCGTTTACCATGCTATCTATCTAGA
AGAACTAACAGCTGTTGAATTGACAGAAAAAATTGCTCAGCTTTTCAGCATTTCCCCTTGCCAGATCAGC
CAGATTTACAAGCAGGGGCCAACAGGAATTCATGTGCTCATCAGTGATGAGATGATACAGAACTTTCAGG
AAGAAGCATGTTTTATTCTGGACACAATGAAAGCAGAAACCAATGATAGCTATCATATCATACTGAAGTA
CCCAACTTTCTTGTACAAAGTGGTTGATATCGGTAAGCCTATCCCTAACCCTCTCCTCGGTCTCGATTCT
ACGTAGTAATGAACTAGTCCGTAACTTGAAAGTATTTCGATTTCTTGGCTTTATATATCTTGTGGAAAGG
ACGATTTCGACTACCGCGCAAACTAGCTACGCGTTAAGTCGACAATCAACCTCTGGATTACAAAATTTGT
GAAAGATTGACTGGTATTCTTAACTATGTTGCTCCTTTTACGCTATGTGGATACGCTGCTTTAATGCCTT
TGTATCATGCTATTGCTTCCCGTATGGCTTTCATTTTCTCCTCCTTGTATAAATCCTGGTTGCTGTCTCT
TTATGAGGAGTTGTGGCCCGTTGTCAGGCAACGTGGCGTGGTGTGCACTGTGTTTGCTGACGCAACCCCC
ACTGGTTGGGGCATTGCCACCACCTGTCAGCTCCTTTCCGGGACTTTCGCTTTCCCCCTCCCTATTGCCA
CGGCGGAACTCATCGCCGCCTGCCTTGCCCGCTGCTGGACAGGGGCTCGGCTGTTGGGCACTGACAATTC
CGTGGTGTTGTCGGGGAAATCATCGTCCTTTCCTTGGCTGCTCGCCTGTGTTGCCACCTGGATTCTGCGC
GGGACGTCCTTCTGCTACGTCCCTTCGGCCCTCAATCCAGCGGACCTTCCTTCCCGCGGCCTGCTGCCGG
CTCTGCGGCCTCTTCCGCGTCTTCGCCTTCGCCCTCAGACGAGTCGGATCTCCCTTTGGGCCGCCTCCCC
GCGTCGACTTTAAGACCAATGACTTACAAGGCAGCTGTAGATCTTAGCCACTTTTTAAAAGAAAAGGGGG
GACTGGAAGGGCTAATTCACTCCCAACGAAGACAAGATCTGCTTTTTGCTTGTACTGGGTCTCTCTGGTT
AGACCAGATCTGAGCCTGGGAGCTCTCTGGCTAACTAGGGAACCCACTGCTTAAGCCTCAATAAAGCTTG
CCTTGAGTGCTTCAAGTAGTGTGTGCCCGTCTGTTGTGTGACTCTGGTAACTAGAGATCCCTCAGACCCT
TTTAGTCAGTGTGGAAAATCTCTAGCAGTACGTATAGTAGTTCATGTCATCTTATTATTCAGTATTTATA
ACTTGCAAAGAAATGAATATCAGAGAGTGAGAGGAACTTGTTTATTGCAGCTTATAATGGTTACAAATAA
AGCAATAGCATCACAAATTTCACAAATAAAGCATTTTTTTCACTGCATTCTAGTTGTGGTTTGTCCAAAC
TCATCAATGTATCTTATCATGTCTGGCTCTAGCTATCCCGCCCCTAACTCCGCCCATCCCGCCCCTAACT
CCGCCCAGTTCCGCCCATTCTCCGCCCCATGGCTGACTAATTTTTTTTATTTATGCAGAGGCCGAGGCCG
CCTCGGCCTCTGAGCTATTCCAGAAGTAGTGAGGAGGCTTTTTTGGAGGCCTAGGGACGTACCCAATTCG
CCCTATAGTGAGTCGTATTACGCGCGCTCACTGGCCGTCGTTTTACAACGTCGTGACTGGGAAAACCCTG
GCGTTACCCAACTTAATCGCCTTGCAGCACATCCCCCTTTCGCCAGCTGGCGTAATAGCGAAGAGGCCCG
CACCGATCGCCCTTCCCAACAGTTGCGCAGCCTGAATGGCGAATGGG
[124 nt withheld, positions 4388-4511]
C
[91 nt withheld, positions 4513-4603]
A
[49 nt withheld, positions 4605-4653]
CCTTTGACGTTGGAGTCCACGTTCTTT
[37 nt withheld, positions 4681-4717]
ACCCTATCTCGGTCTATTCTTTTGATTTATAAGGGATTTTGCCGATTTCGGCCTATTGGTTAAAAAATGA
GCTGATTTAACAAAAATTTAACGCGAATTTTAACAAAATATTAACGCTTACAATTTAGGTGGCACTTTTC
GGGGAAATGTGCGCGGAACCCCTATTTGTTTATTTTTCTAAATACATTCAAATATGTATCCGCTCATGAG
ACAATAACCCTGATAAATGCTTCAATAATATTGAAAAAGGAAGAGTATGAGTATTCAACATTTCCGTGTC
GCCCTTATTCCCTTTTTTGCGGCATTTTGCCTTCCTGTTTTTGCTCACCCAGAAACGCTGGTGAAAGTAA
AAGATGCTGAAGATCAGTTGGGTGCACGAGTGGGTTACATCGAACTGGATCTCAACAGCGGTAAGATCCT
TGAGAGTTTTCGCCCCGAAGAACGTTTTCCAATGATGAGCACTTTTAAAGTTCTGCTATGTGGCGCGGTA
TTATCCCGTATTGACGCCGGGCAAGAGCAACTCGGTCGCCGCATACACTATTCTCAGAATGACTTGGTTG
AGTACTCACCAGTCACAGAAAAGCATCTTACGGATGGCATGACAGTAAGAGAATTATGCAGTGCTGCCAT
AACCATGAGTGATAACACTGCGGCCAACTTACTTCTGACAACGATCGGAGGACCGAAGGAGCTAACCGCT
TTTTTGCACAACATGGGGGATCATGTAACTCGCCTTGATCGTTGGGAACCGGAGCTGAATGAAGCCATAC
CAAACGACGAGCGTGACACCACGATGCCTGTAGCAATGGCAACAACGTTGCGCAAACTATTAACTGGCGA
ACTACTTACTCTAGCTTCCCGGCAACAATTAATAGACTGGATGGAGGCGGATAAAGTTGCAGGACCACTT
CTGCGCTCGGCCCTTCCGGCTGGCTGGTTTATTGCTGATAAATCTGGAGCCGGTGAGCGTGGGTCTCGCG
GTATCATTGCAGCACTGGGGCCAGATGGTAAGCCCTCCCGTATCGTAGTTATCTACACGACGGGGAGTCA
GGCAACTATGGATGAACGAAATAGACAGATCGCTGAGATAGGTGCCTCACTGATTAAGCATTGGTAACTG
TCAGACCAAGTTTACTCATATATACTTTAGATTGATTTAAAACTTCATTTTTAATTTAAAAGGATCTAGG
TGAAGATCCTTTTTGATAATCTCATGACCAAAATCCCTTAACGTGAGTTTTCGTTCCACTGAGCGTCAGA
CCCCGTAGAAAAGATCAAAGGATCTTCTTGAGATCCTTTTTTTCTGCGCGTAATCTGCTGCTTGCAAACA
AAAAAACCACCGCTACCAGCGGTGGTTTGTTTGCCGGATCAAGAGCTACCAACTCTTTTTCCGAAGGTAA
CTGGCTTCAGCAGAGCGCAGATACCAAATACTGTTCTTCTAGTGTAGCCGTAGTTAGGCCACCACTTCAA
GAACTCTGTAGCACCGCCTACATACCTCGCTCTGCTAATCCTGTTACCAGTGGCTGCTGCCAGTGGCGAT
AAGTCGTGTCTTACCGGGTTGGACTCAAGACGATAGTTACCGGATAAGGCGCAGCGGTCGGGCTGAACGG
GGGGTTCGTGCACACAGCCCAGCTTGGAGCGAACGACCTACACCGAACTGAGATACCTACAGCGTGAGCT
ATGAGAAAGCGCCACGCTTCCCGAAGGGAGAAAGGCGGACAGGTATCCGGTAAGCGGCAGGGTCGGAACA
GGAGAGCGCACGAGGGAGCTTCCAGGGGGAAACGCCTGGTATCTTTATAGTCCTGTCGGGTTTCGCCACC
TCTGACTTGAGCGTCGATTTTTGTGATGCTCGTCAGGGGGGCGGAGCCTATGGAAAAACGCCAGCAACGC
GGCCTTTTTACGGTTCCTGGCCTTTTGCTGGCCTTTTGCTCACATGTTCTTTCCTGCGTTATCCCCTGAT
TCTGTGGATAACCGTATTACCGCCTTTGAGTGAGCTGATACCGCTCGCCGCAGCCGAACGACCGAGCGCA
GCGAGTCAGTGAGCGAGGAAGCGGAAGAGCGCCCAATACGCAAACCGCCTCTCCCCGCGCGTTGGCCGAT
TCATTAATGCAGCTGGCACGACAGGTTTCCCGACTGGAAAGCGGGCAGTGAGCGCAACGCAATTAATGTG
AGTTAGCTCACTCATTAGGCACCCCAGGCTTTACACTTTATGCTTCCGGCTCGTATGTTGTGTGGAATTG
TGAGCGGATAACAATTTCACACAGGAAACAGCTATGACCATGATTACGCCAAGCGCGCAATTAACCCTCA
CTAAAGGGAACAAAAGCTGGAGCTGCAAGCTTAATGTAGTCTTATGCAATACTCTTGTAGTCTTGCAACA
TGGTAACGATGAGTTAGCAACATGCCTTACAAGGAGAGAAAAAGCACCGTGCATGCCGATTGGTGGAAGT
AAGGTGGTACGATCGTGCCTTATTAGGAAGGCAACAGACGGGTCTGACATGGATTGGACGAACCACTGAA
TTGCCGCATTGCAGAGATATTGTATTTAAGTGCCTAGCTCGATACATAAACGGGTCTCTCTGGTTAGACC
AGATCTGAGCCTGGGAGCTCTCTGGCTAACTAGGGAACCCACTGCTTAAGCCTCAATAAAGCTTGCCTTG
AGTGCTTCAAGTAGTGTGTGCCCGTCTGTTGTGTGACTCTGGTAACTAGAGATCCCTCAGACCCTTTTAG
TCAGTGTGGAAAATCTCTAGCAGTGGCGCCCGAACAGGGACTTGAAAGCGAAAGGGAAACCAGAGGAGCT
CTCTCGACGCAGGACTCGGCTTGCTGAAGCGCGCACGGCAAGAGGCGAGGGGCGGCGACTGGTGAGTACG
CCAAAAATTTTGACTAGCGGAGGCTAGAAGGAGAGAGATGGGTGCGAGAGCGTCAGTATTAAGCGGGGGA
GAATTAGATCGCGATGGGAAAAAATTCGGTTAAGGCCAGGGGGAAAGAAAAAATATAAATTAAAACATAT
AGTATGGGCAAGCAGGGAGCTAGAACGATTCGCAGTTAATCCTGGCCTGTTAGAAACATCAGAAGGCTGT
AGACAAATACTGGGACAGCTACAACCATCCCTTCAGACAGGATCAGAAGAACTTAGATCATTATATAATA
CAGTAGCAACCCTCTATTGTGTGCATCAAAGGATAGAGATAAAAGACACCAAGGAAGCTTTAGACAAGAT
AGAGGAAGAGCAAAACAAAAGTAAGACCACCGCACAGCAAGCGGCCGCTGATCTTCAGACCTGGAGGAGG
AGATATGAGGGACAATTGGAGAAGTGAATTATATAAATATAAAGTAGTAAAAATTGAACCATTAGGAGTA
GCACCCACCAAGGCAAAGAGAAGAGTGGTGCAGAGAGAAAAAAGAGCAGTGGGAATAGGAGCTTTGTTCC
TTGGGTTCTTGGGAGCAGCAGGAAGCACTATGGGCGCAGCGTCAATGACGCTGACGGTACAGGCCAGACA
ATTATTGTCTGGTATAGTGCAGCAGCAGAACAATTTGCTGAGGGCTATTGAGGCGCAACAGCATCTGTTG
CAACTCACAGTCTGGGGCATCAAGCAGCTCCAGGCAAGAATCCTGGCTGTGGAAAGATACCTAAAGGATC
AACAGCTCCTGGGGATTTGGGGTTGCTCTGGAAAACTCATTTGCACCACTGCTGTGCCTTGGAATGCTAG
TTGGAGTAATAAATCTCTGGAACAGATTTGGAATCACACGACCTGGATGGAGTGGGACAGAGAAATTAAC
AATTACACAAGCTTAATACACTCCTTAATTGAAGAATCGCAAAACCAGCAAGAAAAGAATGAACAAGAAT
TATTGGAATTAGATAAATGGGCAAGTTTGTGGAATTGGTTTAACATAACAAATTGGCTGTGGTATATAAA
ATTATTCATAATGATAGTAGGAGGCTTGGTAGGTTTAAGAATAGTTTTTGCTGTACTTTCTATAGTGAAT
AGAGTTAGGCAGGGATATTCACCATTATCGTTTCAGACCCACCTCCCAACCCCGAGGGGACCCATGCATT
GCATCTCAATTAGTCAGCAACCAGGTGTGGAAAGTCCCCAGGCTCCCCAGCAGGCAGAAGTATGCAAAGC
ATGCGTCTCAATTAGTCAGCAACCATAGTCCCGCCCCTAACTCCGCCCATCCCGCCCCTAACTCCGCCCA
GTTCCGCCCATTCTCCGCCCCATGGCTGACTAATTTTTTTTATTTATGCAGAGGCCGAGGCCGCCTCGGC
CTCTGAGCTATTCCAGAAGTAGTGAGGAGGCTTTTTTGGAGGCCTAGGCTTTTGCAAAAAGCTTTCTAGA
GGTACCACCGGAGCTTACCATGACCGAGTACAAGCCCACGGTGCGCCTCGCCACCCGCGACGACGTCCCC
AGGGCCGTACGCACCCTCGCCGCCGCGTTCGCCGACTACCCCGCCACGCGCCACACCGTCGATCCGGACC
GCCACATCGAGCGGGTCACCGAGCTGCAAGAACTCTTCCTCACGCGCGTCGGGCTCGACATCGGCAAGGT
GTGGGTCGCGGACGACGGCGCCGCCGTGGCGGTCTGGACCACGCCGGAGAGCGTCGAAGCGGGGGCGGTG
TTCGCCGAGATCGGCCCGCGCATGGCCGAGTTGAGCGGTTCCCGGCTGGCCGCGCAGCAACAGATGGAAG
GCCTCCTGGCGCCGCACCGGCCCAAGGAGCCCGCGTGGTTCCTGGCCACCGTCGGCGTCTCGCCCGACCA
CCAGGGCAAGGGTCTGGGCAGCGCCGTCGTGCTCCCCGGAGTGGAGGCGGCCGAGCGCGCCGGGGTGCCC
GCCTTCCTGGAGACCTCCGCGCCCCGCAACCTCCCCTTCTACGAGCGGCTCGGCTTCACCGTCACCGCCG
ACGTCGAGGTGCCCGAAGGACCGCGCACCTGGTGCATGACCCGCAAGCCCGGTGCCAGTTAACGAATTCT
AGATCTTGAGACAAATGGCAGTATTCATCCACAATTTTAAAAGAAAAGGGGGGATTGGGGGGTACAGTGC
AGGGGAAAGAATAGTAGACATAATAGCAACAGACATACAAACTAAAGAATTACAAAAACAAATTACAAAA
ATTCAAAATTTTCGGGTTTATTACAGGGACAGCAGAGATCCACTTTGGCGCCGGCTCGAGGCCTGCAGGT
GCAAAGATGGATAAAGTTTTAAACAGAGAGGAATCTTTGCAGCTAATGGACCTTCTAGGTCTTGAAAGGA
GTGGGAATT
