>Addgene plasmid #144794 | TFORF3318 | depositor partial sequence | sequence record 286497 | Insert
ATCGATTGATCAACAAGTTTGTACAAAAAAGTTGGCATGGCCTGGGCTCTGAAGCTGCCTCTGGCCGACG
AAGTGATTGAATCCGGGTTGGTGCAGGACTTTGATGCTAGCCTGTCCGGGATCGGCCAGGAACTGGGTGC
TGGTGCCTATAGCATGAGTGATGTCCTTGCATTGCCCATTTTTAAGCAAGAAGAGTCGAGTTTGCCTCCT
GATAATGAGAATAAAATCCTGCCTTTTCAATATGTGCTTTGTGCTGCTACCTCTCCAGCAGTGAAACTCC
ATGATGAAACCCTAACGTATCTCAATCAAGGACAGTCTTATGAAATTCGAATGCTAGACAATAGGAAACT
TGGAGAACTTCCAGAAATTAATGGCAAATTGGTGAAGAGTATATTCCGTGTGGTGTTCCATGACAGAAGG
CTTCAGTACACTGAGCATCAGCAGCTAGAGGGCTGGAGGTGGAACCGACCTGGAGACAGAATTCTTGACA
TAGATATCCCGATGTCTGTGGGTATAATCGATCCTAGGGCTAATCCAACTCAACTAAATACAGTGGAGTT
CCTGTGGGACCCTGCAAAGAGGACATCTGTGTTTATTCAGGTGCACTGTATTAGCACAGAGTTCACTATG
AGGAAACATGGTGGAGAAAAGGGGGTGCCATTCCGAGTACAAATAGATACCTTCAAGGAGAATGAAAACG
GGGAATATACTGAGCACTTACACTCGGCCAGCTGCCAGATCAAAGTTTTCAAGCCCAAAGGTGCAGACAG
AAAGCAAAAAACGGATAGGGAAAAAATGGAGAAACGAACACCTCATGAAAAGGAGAAATATCAGCCTTCC
TATGAGACAACCATACTCACAGAGTGTTCTCCATGGCCCGAGATCACGTATGTCAATAACTCCCCATCAC
CTGGCTTCAACAGTTCCCATAGCAGTTTTTCTCTTGGGGAAGGAAATGGTTCACCAAACCACCAGCCAGA
GCCACCCCCTCCAGTCACAGATAACCTCTTACCAACAACCACACCTCAGGAAGCTCAGCAGTGGTTGCAT
CGAAATCGTTTTTCTACATTCACAAGGCTTTTCACAAACTTCTCAGGGGCAGATTTATTGAAATTAACTA
GAGATGATGTGATCCAAATCTGTGGCCCTGCAGATGGAATCAGACTTTTTAATGCATTAAAAGGCCGGAT
GGTGCGTCCAAGGTTAACCATTTATGTTTGTCAGGAATCACTGCAGTTGAGGGAGCAGCAACAACAGCAG
CAGCAACAGCAGCAGAAGCATGAGGATGGAGACTCAAATGGTACTTTCTTCGTTTACCATGCTATCTATC
TAGAAGAACTAACAGCTGTTGAATTGACAGAAAAAATTGCTCAGCTTTTCAGCATTTCCCCTTGCCAGAT
CAGCCAGATTTACAAGCAGGGGCCAACAGGAATTCATGTGCTCATCAGTGATGAGATGATACAGAACTTT
CAGGAAGAAGCATGTTTTATTCTGGACACAATGAAAGCAGAAACCAATGATAGCTATCATATCATACTGA
AGTACCCAACTTTCTTGTACAAAGTGGTTGATATCGGTAAGCCTATCCCTAACCCTCTCCTCGGTCTCGA
TTCTACGTAGTAATGAACTAGTCCGTAACTTGAAAGTATTTCGATTTCTTGGCTTTATATATCTTGTGGA
AAGGACGATTTCGACTACCGCGCAAACTAGCT
