>Addgene plasmid #144794 | TFORF3318 | depositor partial sequence | sequence record 286498 | Barcode
TTTCGACTACCGCGCAAACTAGCT
